>Addgene plasmid #166805 | pcDNA 3.1 LIC 6A NLRP1-FLAG LL1193EE | addgene full sequence | sequence record 328336 | Addgene NGS Result
GACGGATCGGGAGATCTCCCGATCCCCTATGGTGCACTCTCAGTACAATCTGCTCTGATGCCGCATAGTT
AAGCCAGTATCTGCTCCCTGCTTGTGTGTTGGAGGTCGCTGAGTAGTGCGCGAGCAAAATTTAAGCTACA
ACAAGGCAAGGCTTGACCGACAATTGCATGAAGAATCTGCTTAGGGTTAGGCGTTTTGCGCTGCTTCGCG
ATGTACGGGCCAGATATACGCGTTGACATTGATTATTGACTAGTTATTAATAGTAATCAATTACGGGGTC
ATTAGTTCATAGCCCATATATGGAGTTCCGCGTTACATAACTTACGGTAAATGGCCCGCCTGGCTGACCG
CCCAACGACCCCCGCCCATTGACGTCAATAATGACGTATGTTCCCATAGTAACGCCAATAGGGACTTTCC
ATTGACGTCAATGGGTGGAGTATTTACGGTAAACTGCCCACTTGGCAGTACATCAAGTGTATCATATGCC
AAGTACGCCCCCTATTGACGTCAATGACGGTAAATGGCCCGCCTGGCATTATGCCCAGTACATGACCTTA
TGGGACTTTCCTACTTGGCAGTACATCTACGTATTAGTCATCGCTATTACCATGGTGATGCGGTTTTGGC
AGTACATCAATGGGCGTGGATAGCGGTTTGACTCACGGGGATTTCCAAGTCTCCACCCCATTGACGTCAA
TGGGAGTTTGTTTTGGCACCAAAATCAACGGGACTTTCCAAAATGTCGTAACAACTCCGCCCCATTGACG
CAAATGGGCGGTAGGCGTGTACGGTGGGAGGTCTATATAAGCAGAGCTCTCTGGCTAACTAGAGAACCCA
CTGCTTACTGGCTTATCGAAATTAATACGACTCACTATAGGGAGACCCAAGCTTGGTACCGAGCTCGGAT
CCCTACTTCCAATCCAATGCCACCATGGCTGGCGGAGCCTGGGGCCGCCTGGCCTGTTACTTGGAGTTCC
TGAAGAAGGAGGAGCTGAAGGAGTTCCAGCTTCTGCTCGCCAATAAAGCGCACTCCAGGAGCTCTTCGGG
TGAGACACCCGCTCAGCCAGAGAAGACGAGTGGCATGGAGGTGGCCTCGTACCTGGTGGCTCAGTATGGG
GAGCAGCGGGCCTGGGACCTAGCCCTCCATACCTGGGAGCAGATGGGGCTGAGGTCACTGTGCGCCCAAG
CCCAGGAAGGGGCAGGCCACTCTCCCTCATTCCCCTACAGCCCAAGTGAACCCCACCTGGGGTCTCCCAG
CCAACCCACCTCCACCGCAGTGCTAATGCCCTGGATCCATGAATTGCCGGCGGGGTGCACCCAGGGCTCA
GAGAGAAGGGTTTTGAGACAGCTGCCTGACACATCTGGACGCCGCTGGAGAGAAATCTCTGCCTCACTCC
TCTACCAAGCTCTTCCAAGCTCCCCAGACCATGAGTCTCCAAGCCAGGAGTCACCCAACGCCCCCACATC
CACAGCAGTGCTGGGGAGCTGGGGATCCCCACCTCAGCCCAGCCTAGCACCCAGAGAGCAGGAGGCTCCT
GGGACCCAATGGCCTCTGGATGAAACGTCAGGAATTTACTACACAGAAATCAGAGAAAGAGAGAGAGAGA
AATCAGAGAAAGGCAGGCCCCCATGGGCAGCGGTGGTAGGAACGCCCCCACAGGCGCACACCAGCCTACA
GCCCCACCACCACCCATGGGAGCCTTCTGTGAGAGAGAGCCTCTGTTCCACATGGCCCTGGAAAAATGAG
GATTTTAACCAAAAATTCACACAGCTGCTACTTCTACAAAGACCTCACCCCAGAAGCCAAGATCCCCTGG
TCAAGAGAAGCTGGCCTGATTATGTGGAGGAGAATCGAGGACATTTAATTGAGATCAGAGACTTATTTGG
CCCAGGCCTGGATACCCAAGAACCTCGCATAGTCATACTGCAGGGGGCTGCTGGAATTGGGAAGTCAACA
CTGGCCAGGCAGGTGAAGGAAGCCTGGGGGAGAGGCCAGCTGTATGGGGACCGCTTCCAGCATGTCTTCT
ACTTCAGCTGCAGAGAGCTGGCCCAGTCCAAGGTGGTGAGTCTCGCTGAGCTCATCGGAAAAGATGGGAC
AGCCACTCCGGCTCCCATTAGACAGATCCTGTCTAGGCCAGAGCGGCTGCTCTTCATCCTCGATGGTGTA
GATGAGCCAGGATGGGTCTTGCAGGAGCCGAGTTCTGAGCTCTGTCTGCACTGGAGCCAGCCACAGCCGG
CGGATGCACTGCTGGGCAGTTTGCTGGGGAAAACTATACTTCCCGAGGCATCCTTCCTGATCACGGCTCG
GACCACAGCTCTGCAGAACCTCATTCCTTCTTTGGAGCAGGCACGTTGGGTAGAGGTCCTGGGGTTCTCT
GAGTCCAGCAGGAAGGAATATTTCTACAGATATTTCACAGATGAAAGGCAAGCAATTAGAGCCTTTAGGT
TGGTCAAATCAAACAAAGAGCTCTGGGCCCTGTGTCTTGTGCCCTGGGTGTCCTGGCTGGCCTGCACTTG
CCTGATGCAGCAGATGAAGCGGAAGGAAAAACTCACACTGACTTCCAAGACCACCACAACCCTCTGTCTA
CATTACCTTGCCCAGGCTCTCCAAGCTCAGCCATTGGGACCCCAGCTCAGAGACCTCTGCTCTCTGGCTG
CTGAGGGCATCTGGCAAAAAAAGACCCTTTTCAGTCCAGATGACCTCAGGAAGCATGGGTTAGATGGGGC
CATCATCTCCACCTTCTTGAAGATGGGTATTCTTCAAGAGCACCCCATCCCTCTGAGCTACAGCTTCATT
CACCTCTGTTTCCAAGAGTTCTTTGCAGCAATGTCCTATGTCTTGGAGGATGAGAAGGGGAGAGGTAAAC
ATTCTAATTGCATCATAGATTTGGAAAAGACGCTAGAAGCATATGGAATACATGGCCTGTTTGGGGCATC
AACCACACGTTTCCTATTGGGCCTGTTAAGTGATGAGGGGGAGAGAGAGATGGAGAACATCTTTCACTGC
CGGCTGTCTCAGGGGAGGAACCTGATGCAGTGGGTCCCGTCCCTGCAGCTGCTGCTGCAGCCACACTCTC
TGGAGTCCCTCCACTGCTTGTACGAGACTCGGAACAAAACGTTCCTGACACAAGTGATGGCCCATTTCGA
AGAAATGGGCATGTGTGTAGAAACAGACATGGAGCTCTTAGTGTGCACTTTCTGCATTAAATTCAGCCGC
AACGTGAAGAAGCTTCAGCTGATTGAGGGCAGGCAGCACAGATCAACATGGAGCCCCACCATGGTAGTCC
TGTTCAGGTGGGTCCCAGTCACAGATGCCTATTGGCAGATTCTCTTCTCCGTCCTCAAGGTCACCAGAAA
CCTGAAGGAGCTGGACCTAAGTGGAAACTCGCTGAGCCACTCTGCAGTGAAGAGTCTTTGTAAGACCCTG
AGACGCCCTCGCTGCCTCCTGGAGACCCTGCGGTTGGCTGGCTGTGGCCTCACAGCTGAGGACTGCAAGG
ACCTTGCCTTTGGGCTGAGAGCCAACCAGACCCTGACCGAGCTGGACCTGAGCTTCAATGTGCTCACGGA
TGCTGGAGCCAAACACCTTTGCCAGAGACTGAGACAGCCGAGCTGCAAGCTACAGCGACTGCAGCTGGTC
AGCTGTGGCCTCACGTCTGACTGCTGCCAGGACCTGGCCTCTGTGCTTAGTGCCAGCCCCAGCCTGAAGG
AGCTAGACCTGCAGCAGAACAACCTGGATGACGTTGGCGTGCGACTGCTCTGTGAGGGGCTCAGGCATCC
TGCCTGCAAACTCATACGCCTGGGGCTGGACCAGACAACTCTGAGTGATGAGATGAGGCAGGAACTGAGG
GCCCTGGAGCAGGAGAAACCTCAGCTGCTCATCTTCAGCAGACGGAAACCAAGTGTGATGACCCCTACTG
AGGGCCTGGATACGGGAGAGATGAGTAATAGCACATCCTCACTCAAGCGGCAGAGACTCGGATCAGAGAG
GGCGGCTTCCCATGTTGCTCAGGCTAATCTCAAACTCCTGGACGTGAGCAAGATCTTCCCAATTGCTGAG
ATTGCAGAGGAAAGCTCCCCAGAGGTAGTACCGGTGGAACTCTTGTGCGTGCCTTCTCCTGCCTCTCAAG
GGGACCTGCATACGAAGCCTTTGGGGACTGACGATGACTTCTGGGGCCCCACGGGGCCTGTGGCTACTGA
GGTAGTTGACAAAGAAAAGAACTTGTACCGAGTTCACTTCCCTGTAGCTGGCTCCTACCGCTGGCCCAAC
ACGGGTCTCTGCTTTGTGATGAGAGAAGCGGTGACCGTTGAGATTGAATTCTGTGTGTGGGACCAGTTCC
TGGGTGAGATCAACCCACAGCACAGCTGGATGGTGGCAGGGCCTCTGCTGGACATCAAGGCTGAGCCTGG
AGCTGTGGAAGCTGTGCACCTCCCTCACTTTGTGGCTCTCCAAGGGGGCCATGTGGACACATCCCTGTTC
CAAATGGCCCACTTTAAAGAGGAGGGGATGGAAGAGGAGAAGCCAGCCAGGGTGGAGCTGCATCACATAG
TTCTGGAAAACCCCAGCTTCTCCCCCTTGGGAGTCCTCCTGAAAATGATCCATAATGCCCTGCGCTTCAT
TCCCGTCACCTCTGTGGTGTTGCTTTACCACCGCGTCCATCCTGAGGAAGTCACCTTCCACCTCTACCTG
ATCCCAAGTGACTGCTCCATTCGGAAGGCCATAGATGATCTAGAAATGAAATTCCAGTTTGTGCGAATCC
ACAAGCCACCCCCGCTGACCCCACTTTATATGGGCTGTCGTTACACTGTGTCTGGGTCTGGTTCAGGGAT
GCTGGAAATACTCCCCAAGGAACTGGAGCTCTGCTATCGAAGCCCTGGAGAAGACCAGCTGTTCTCGGAG
TTCTACGTTGGCCACTTGGGATCAGGGATCAGGCTGCAAGTGAAAGACAAGAAAGATGAGACTCTGGTGT
GGGAGGCCTTGGTGAAACCAGGAGATCTCATGCCTGCAACTACTCTGATCCCTCCAGCCCGCATAGCCGT
ACCTTCACCTCTGGATGCCCCGCAGTTGCTGCACTTTGTGGACCAGTATCGAGAGCAGCTGATAGCCCGA
GTGACATCGGTGGAGGTTGTCTTGGACAAACTGCATGGACAGGTGCTGAGCCAGGAGCAGTACGAGAGGG
TGCTGGCTGAGAACACGAGGCCCAGCCAGATGCGGAAGCTGTTCAGCTTGAGCCAGTCCTGGGACCGGAA
GTGCAAAGATGGACTCTACCAAGCCCTGAAGGAGACCCATCCTCACCTCATTATGGAACTCTGGGAGAAG
GGCAGCAAAAAGGGACTCCTGCCACTCAGCAGCGACTACAAAGACGATGACGACAAGTAATAACATTGGA
AGTGGATAATCTAGAGGGCCCTATTCTATAGTGTCACCTAAATGCTAGAGCTCGCTGATCAGCCTCGACT
GTGCCTTCTAGTTGCCAGCCATCTGTTGTTTGCCCCTCCCCCGTGCCTTCCTTGACCCTGGAAGGTGCCA
CTCCCACTGTCCTTTCCTAATAAAATGAGGAAATTGCATCGCATTGTCTGAGTAGGTGTCATTCTATTCT
GGGGGGTGGGGTGGGGCAGGACAGCAAGGGGGAGGATTGGGAAGACAATAGCAGGCATGCTGGGGATGCG
GTGGGCTCTATGGCTTCTGAGGCGGAAAGAACCAGCTGGGGCTCTAGGGGGTATCCCC
[124 nt withheld, positions 5729-5852]
C
[91 nt withheld, positions 5854-5944]
A
[49 nt withheld, positions 5946-5994]
CCTTTGACGTTGGAGTCCACGTTCTTT
[37 nt withheld, positions 6022-6058]
ACCCTATCTCGGTCTATTCTTTTGATTTATAAGGGATTTTGCCGATTTCGGCCTATTGGTTAAAAAATGA
GCTGATTTAACAAAAATTTAACGCGAATTAATTCTGTGGAATGTGTGTCAGTTAGGGTGTGGAAAGTCCC
CAGGCTCCCCAGCAGGCAGAAGTATGCAAAGCATGCATCTCAATTAGTCAGCAACCAGGTGTGGAAAGTC
CCCAGGCTCCCCAGCAGGCAGAAGTATGCAAAGCATGCATCTCAATTAGTCAGCAACCATAGTCCCGCCC
CTAACTCCGCCCATCCCGCCCCTAACTCCGCCCAGTTCCGCCCATTCTCCGCCCCATGGCTGACTAATTT
TTTTTATTTATGCAGAGGCCGAGGCCGCCTCTGCCTCTGAGCTATTCCAGAAGTAGTGAGGAGGCTTTTT
TGGAGGCCTAGGCTTTTGCAAAAAGCTCCCGGGAGCTTGTATATCCATTTTCGGATCTGATCAAGAGACA
GGATGAGGATCGTTTCGCATGATTGAACAAGATGGATTGCACGCAGGTTCTCCGGCCGCTTGGGTGGAGA
GGCTATTCGGCTATGACTGGGCACAACAGACAATCGGCTGCTCTGATGCCGCCGTGTTCCGGCTGTCAGC
GCAGGGGCGCCCGGTTCTTTTTGTCAAGACCGACCTGTCCGGTGCCCTGAATGAACTGCAGGACGAGGCA
GCGCGGCTATCGTGGCTGGCCACGACGGGCGTTCCTTGCGCAGCTGTGCTCGACGTTGTCACTGAAGCGG
GAAGGGACTGGCTGCTATTGGGCGAAGTGCCGGGGCAGGATCTCCTGTCATCTCACCTTGCTCCTGCCGA
GAAAGTATCCATCATGGCTGATGCAATGCGGCGGCTGCATACGCTTGATCCGGCTACCTGCCCATTCGAC
CACCAAGCGAAACATCGCATCGAGCGAGCACGTACTCGGATGGAAGCCGGTCTTGTCGATCAGGATGATC
TGGACGAAGAGCATCAGGGGCTCGCGCCAGCCGAACTGTTCGCCAGGCTCAAGGCGCGCATGCCCGACGG
CGAGGATCTCGTCGTGACCCATGGCGATGCCTGCTTGCCGAATATCATGGTGGAAAATGGCCGCTTTTCT
GGATTCATCGACTGTGGCCGGCTGGGTGTGGCGGACCGCTATCAGGACATAGCGTTGGCTACCCGTGATA
TTGCTGAAGAGCTTGGCGGCGAATGGGCTGACCGCTTCCTCGTGCTTTACGGTATCGCCGCTCCCGATTC
GCAGCGCATCGCCTTCTATCGCCTTCTTGACGAGTTCTTCTGAGCGGGACTCTGGGGTTCGAAATGACCG
ACCAAGCGACGCCCAACCTGCCATCACGAGATTTCGATTCCACCGCCGCCTTCTATGAAAGGTTGGGCTT
CGGAATCGTTTTCCGGGACGCCGGCTGGATGATCCTCCAGCGCGGGGATCTCATGCTGGAGTTCTTCGCC
CACCCCAACTTGTTTATTGCAGCTTATAATGGTTACAAATAAAGCAATAGCATCACAAATTTCACAAATA
AAGCATTTTTTTCACTGCATTCTAGTTGTGGTTTGTCCAAACTCATCAATGTATCTTATCATGTCTGTAT
ACCGTCGACCTCTAGCTAGAGCTTGGCGTAATCATGGTCATAGCTGTTTCCTGTGTGAAATTGTTATCCG
CTCACAATTCCACACAACATACGAGCCGGAAGCATAAAGTGTAAAGCCTGGGGTGCCTAATGAGTGAGCT
AACTCACATTAATTGCGTTGCGCTCACTGCCCGCTTTCCAGTCGGGAAACCTGTCGTGCCAGCTGCATTA
ATGAATCGGCCAACGCGCGGGGAGAGGCGGTTTGCGTATTGGGCGCTCTTCCGCTTCCTCGCTCACTGAC
TCGCTGCGCTCGGTCGTTCGGCTGCGGCGAGCGGTATCAGCTCACTCAAAGGCGGTAATACGGTTATCCA
CAGAATCAGGGGATAACGCAGGAAAGAACATGTGAGCAAAAGGCCAGCAAAAGGCCAGGAACCGTAAAAA
GGCCGCGTTGCTGGCGTTTTTCCATAGGCTCCGCCCCCCTGACGAGCATCACAAAAATCGACGCTCAAGT
CAGAGGTGGCGAAACCCGACAGGACTATAAAGATACCAGGCGTTTCCCCCTGGAAGCTCCCTCGTGCGCT
CTCCTGTTCCGACCCTGCCGCTTACCGGATACCTGTCCGCCTTTCTCCCTTCGGGAAGCGTGGCGCTTTC
TCATAGCTCACGCTGTAGGTATCTCAGTTCGGTGTAGGTCGTTCGCTCCAAGCTGGGCTGTGTGCACGAA
CCCCCCGTTCAGCCCGACCGCTGCGCCTTATCCGGTAACTATCGTCTTGAGTCCAACCCGGTAAGACACG
ACTTATCGCCACTGGCAGCAGCCACTGGTAACAGGATTAGCAGAGCGAGGTATGTAGGCGGTGCTACAGA
GTTCTTGAAGTGGTGGCCTAACTACGGCTACACTAGAAGAACAGTATTTGGTATCTGCGCTCTGCTGAAG
CCAGTTACCTTCGGAAAAAGAGTTGGTAGCTCTTGATCCGGCAAACAAACCACCGCTGGTAGCGGTGGTT
TTTTTGTTTGCAAGCAGCAGATTACGCGCAGAAAAAAAGGATCTCAAGAAGATCCTTTGATCTTTTCTAC
GGGGTCTGACGCTCAGTGGAACGAAAACTCACGTTAAGGGATTTTGGTCATGAGATTATCAAAAAGGATC
TTCACCTAGATCCTTTTAAATTAAAAATGAAGTTTTAAATCAATCTAAAGTATATATGAGTAAACTTGGT
CTGACAGTTACCAATGCTTAATCAGTGAGGCACCTATCTCAGCGATCTGTCTATTTCGTTCATCCATAGT
TGCCTGACTCCCCGTCGTGTAGATAACTACGATACGGGAGGGCTTACCATCTGGCCCCAGTGCTGCAATG
ATACCGCGAGACCCACGCTCACCGGCTCCAGATTTATCAGCAATAAACCAGCCAGCCGGAAGGGCCGAGC
GCAGAAGTGGTCCTGCAACTTTATCCGCCTCCATCCAGTCTATTAATTGTTGCCGGGAAGCTAGAGTAAG
TAGTTCGCCAGTTAATAGTTTGCGCAACGTTGTTGCCATTGCTACAGGCATCGTGGTGTCACGCTCGTCG
TTTGGTATGGCTTCATTCAGCTCCGGTTCCCAACGATCAAGGCGAGTTACATGATCCCCCATGTTGTGCA
AAAAAGCGGTTAGCTCCTTCGGTCCTCCGATCGTTGTCAGAAGTAAGTTGGCCGCAGTGTTATCACTCAT
GGTTATGGCAGCACTGCATAATTCTCTTACTGTCATGCCATCCGTAAGATGCTTTTCTGTGACTGGTGAG
TACTCAACCAAGTCATTCTGAGAATAGTGTATGCGGCGACCGAGTTGCTCTTGCCCGGCGTCAATACGGG
ATAATACCGCGCCACATAGCAGAACTTTAAAAGTGCTCATCATTGGAAAACGTTCTTCGGGGCGAAAACT
CTCAAGGATCTTACCGCTGTTGAGATCCAGTTCGATGTAACCCACTCGTGCACCCAACTGATCTTCAGCA
TCTTTTACTTTCACCAGCGTTTCTGGGTGAGCAAAAACAGGAAGGCAAAATGCCGCAAAAAAGGGAATAA
GGGCGACACGGAAATGTTGAATACTCATACTCTTCCTTTTTCATTATTATTGAAGCATTTATCAGGGTTA
TTGTCTCATGAGCGGATACATATTTGAATGTATTTAGAAAAATAAACAAATAGGGGTTCCGCGCACATTT
CCCCGAAAAGTGCCACCTGACGTC
Features (pLannotate 1.2.2; 21 found; start..end, strand, type, name):
     28..80      -  misc_feature   bom (fragment): basis of mobility region from pBR322
    235..614     +  enhancer       CMV enhancer: human cytomegalovirus immediate early enhancer
    615..818     +  promoter       CMV promoter: human cytomegalovirus (CMV) immediate early promoter
    814..847     +  LTR            5' LTR (truncated) (fragment): truncated 5' long terminal repeat (LTR) from HIV-1
    863..881     +  promoter       T7 promoter: promoter for bacteriophage T7 RNA polymerase
    935..5353    +  CDS            NLRP1: NLRP1_HUMAN - Also known as CARD7, DEFCAP From Homo sapiens (Human).
   5415..5433    -  promoter       SP6 promoter: promoter for bacteriophage SP6 RNA polymerase
   5459..5683    +  polyA_signal   bGH poly(A) signal: bovine growth hormone polyadenylation signal
   5687..5708    +  promoter       SV40 promoter (fragment): SV40 enhancer and early promoter
   5729..6157    +  rep_origin     f1 ori (sequence partly withheld): f1 bacteriophage origin of replication; arrow indicates direction of (+) strand synthesis
   6171..6500    +  promoter       SV40 promoter: SV40 enhancer and early promoter
   6567..7358    +  CDS            neo: KKA2_KLEPN - Also known as kan, nptII. Experimental evidence at protein level: Swiss-Prot protein existence level 1. Resistance to kanamycin, neomycin, paromomycin, ribostamycin, butirosin and gentamicin B. From Klebsiella pneumoniae.
   7382..7540    +  CDS            ble (fragment): BLE_KLEPN - Experimental evidence at protein level: Swiss-Prot protein existence level 1. Binding protein with a strong affinity to the bleomycin family of antibiotics. Binds to CL990; an antimitotic-antibiotic compound. From Klebsiella pneumoniae.
   7535..7656    +  polyA_signal   SV40 poly(A) signal: SV40 polyadenylation signal
   7729..7745    -  protein_bind   lac operator: The lac repressor binds to the lac operator to inhibit transcription in E. coli. This inhibition can be relieved by adding lactose or isopropyl-β-D-thiogalactopyranoside (IPTG). lac repressor encoded by lacI
   7753..7783    -  promoter       lac promoter: promoter for the E. coli lac operon
   7798..7819    -  protein_bind   CAP binding site: CAP binding activates transcription in the presence of cAMP. E. coli catabolite activator protein
   7832..7924    -  CDS            lacI (fragment): lac repressor; lacI; The lac repressor binds to the lac operator to inhibit transcription in E. coli. This inhibition can be relieved by adding lactose or isopropyl-β-D-thiogalactopyranoside (IPTG).
   8107..8695    -  rep_origin     ori: high-copy-number ColE1/pMB1/pBR322/pUC origin of replication
   8866..9726    -  CDS            AmpR: β-lactamase; bla; confers resistance to ampicillin, carbenicillin, and related antibiotics
   9727..9831    -  promoter       AmpR promoter: bla
