[The description below was written by a language model from this plasmid's Addgene catalogue record and pLannotate feature annotations shown in this document.]
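Description:
pcDNA 3.1 LIC 6A NLRP1-FLAG LL1193EE is a mammalian expression plasmid of about 9.9 kb, built on a pcDNA3.1 derivative adapted for ligation-independent cloning. It is propagated in E. coli from a high-copy ColE1/pUC-type origin under ampicillin selection (AmpR with its own bla promoter). It also carries an f1 origin for single-stranded DNA production. For selection in mammalian cells, the backbone has a neomycin phosphotransferase gene driven by the SV40 enhancer/early promoter and terminated by an SV40 poly(A) signal, which would allow G418 selection of stable transfectants. The short bom, lac promoter/operator, lacI, ble and HIV-1 LTR fragments called by the automated annotation are most likely backbone remnants or partial sequence matches, not functional parts.

The payload is full-length human NLRP1, an inflammasome sensor. It is transcribed from the CMV immediate-early enhancer and promoter and terminated by the bovine growth hormone poly(A) signal. A T7 promoter lies upstream of the insert and a reverse-oriented SP6 promoter lies downstream. The catalogue lists a C-terminal FLAG tag for detection or immunoprecipitation, although the feature table does not annotate the tag separately.

The coding sequence carries a double leucine-to-glutamate substitution. The record writes it inconsistently as LL1193EE, LL1193E and LL193EE, and the construct name supports residue 1193. According to the depositor, this mutation abolishes association of full-length NLRP1 with DPP9 at interface I. The depositor also notes an additional H763N change that is not known to affect function. The plasmid is suited to transfection experiments on how DPP9 binding restrains NLRP1 inflammasome activation, for example alongside wild-type NLRP1.
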