Addgene plasmid #166805: pcDNA 3.1 LIC 6A NLRP1-FLAG LL1193EE
Purpose: Mammalian cell expression vector for FLAG-tagged NLRP1. The LL1193E mutant abolishes FL-NLRP1 association with DPP9 at interface I.
Depositing lab: Hao Wu. Depositing organization: Boston Children's Hospital. Publication: DPP9 sequesters the C terminus of NLRP1 to repress inflammasome activation. Hollingsworth LR, Sharif H, Griswold AR, Fontana P, Mintseris J, Dagbay KB, Paulo JA, Gygi SP, Bachovchin DA, Wu H. Nature. 2021 Mar 17. pii: 10.1038/s41586-021-03350-4. doi: 10.1038/s41586-021-03350-4. PubMed 33731932.
Backbone
  Vector backbone: pcDNA3.1 LIC 6A
  Vector type: Mammalian Expression
Growth in bacteria
  Bacterial resistance: Ampicillin, 100 μg/mL
  Growth temperature: 37°C
  Growth strain: DH5alpha
  Copy number: High Copy
Gene/Insert
  Gene/Insert name: NLRP1
  Species: H. sapiens (human)
  Mutation: LL193EE
  Entrez Gene: NLRP1 (a.k.a. AIADK, CARD7, CIDED, CLR17.1, DEFCAP, DEFCAP-L/S, JRRP, MSPC, NAC, NALP1, PP1044, SLEV1, VAMAS1)
  Promoter: CMV
  Tag / fusion protein: FLAG (C terminal on insert)
  Cloning method: Ligation Independent Cloning
  Sequencing primers: 5′ CMV F; 3′ BGHR
Terms and licenses: Academic/Nonprofit Terms; Industry Terms: Not Available to Industry
Depositor comments: Mammalian cell expression vector for FLAG-tagged NLRP1. The LL1193E mutant abolishes FL-NLRP1 association with DPP9 at interface I. Please note: Plasmid contains a H763N mutation in NLRP1. This mutation is not known to affect plasmid function.
How to cite: pcDNA 3.1 LIC 6A NLRP1-FLAG LL1193EE was a gift from Hao Wu (Addgene plasmid # 166805 ; http://n2t.net/addgene:166805 ; RRID:Addgene_166805)
