>Addgene plasmid #166805 | pcDNA 3.1 LIC 6A NLRP1-FLAG LL1193EE | depositor partial sequence | sequence record 323803 | Insert sequence
ATGGCTGGCGGAGCCTGGGGCCGCCTGGCCTGTTACTTGGAGTTCCTGAAGAAGGAGGAGCTGAAGGAGT
TCCAGCTTCTGCTCGCCAATAAAGCGCACTCCAGGAGCTCTTCGGGTGAGACACCCGCTCAGCCAGAGAA
GACGAGTGGCATGGAGGTGGCCTCGTACCTGGTGGCTCAGTATGGGGAGCAGCGGGCCTGGGACCTAGCC
CTCCATACCTGGGAGCAGATGGGGCTGAGGTCACTGTGCGCCCAAGCCCAGGAAGGGGCAGGCCACTCTC
CCTCATTCCCCTACAGCCCAAGTGAACCCCACCTGGGGTCTCCCAGCCAACCCACCTCCACCGCAGTGCT
AATGCCCTGGATCCATGAATTGCCGGCGGGGTGCACCCAGGGCTCAGAGAGAAGGGTTTTGAGACAGCTG
CCTGACACATCTGGACGCCGCTGGAGAGAAATCTCTGCCTCACTCCTCTACCAAGCTCTTCCAAGCTCCC
CAGACCATGAGTCTCCAAGCCAGGAGTCACCCAACGCCCCCACATCCACAGCAGTGCTGGGGAGCTGGGG
ATCCCCACCTCAGCCCAGCCTAGCACCCAGAGAGCAGGAGGCTCCTGGGACCCAATGGCCTCTGGATGAA
ACGTCAGGAATTTACTACACAGAAATCAGAGAAAGAGAGAGAGAGAAATCAGAGAAAGGCAGGCCCCCAT
GGGCAGCGGTGGTAGGAACGCCCCCACAGGCGCACACCAGCCTACAGCCCCACCACCACCCATGGGAGCC
TTCTGTGAGAGAGAGCCTCTGTTCCACATGGCCCTGGAAAAATGAGGATTTTAACCAAAAATTCACACAG
CTGCTACTTCTACAAAGACCTCACCCCAGAAGCCAAGATCCCCTGGTCAAGAGAAGCTGGCCTGATTATG
TGGAGGAGAATCGAGGACATTTAATTGAGATCAGAGACTTATTTGGCCCAGGCCTGGATACCCAAGAACC
TCGCATAGTCATACTGCAGGGGGCTGCTGGAATTGGGAAGTCAACACTGGCCAGGCAGGTGAAGGAAGCC
TGGGGGAGAGGCCAGCTGTATGGGGACCGCTTCCAGCATGTCTTCTACTTCAGCTGCAGAGAGCTGGCCC
AGTCCAAGGTGGTGAGTCTCGCTGAGCTCATCGGAAAAGATGGGACAGCCACTCCGGCTCCCATTAGACA
GATCCTGTCTAGGCCAGAGCGGCTGCTCTTCATCCTCGATGGTGTAGATGAGCCAGGATGGGTCTTGCAG
GAGCCGAGTTCTGAGCTCTGTCTGCACTGGAGCCAGCCACAGCCGGCGGATGCACTGCTGGGCAGTTTGC
TGGGGAAAACTATACTTCCCGAGGCATCCTTCCTGATCACGGCTCGGACCACAGCTCTGCAGAACCTCAT
TCCTTCTTTGGAGCAGGCACGTTGGGTAGAGGTCCTGGGGTTCTCTGAGTCCAGCAGGAAGGAATATTTC
TACAGATATTTCACAGATGAAAGGCAAGCAATTAGAGCCTTTAGGTTGGTCAAATCAAACAAAGAGCTCT
GGGCCCTGTGTCTTGTGCCCTGGGTGTCCTGGCTGGCCTGCACTTGCCTGATGCAGCAGATGAAGCGGAA
GGAAAAACTCACACTGACTTCCAAGACCACCACAACCCTCTGTCTACATTACCTTGCCCAGGCTCTCCAA
GCTCAGCCATTGGGACCCCAGCTCAGAGACCTCTGCTCTCTGGCTGCTGAGGGCATCTGGCAAAAAAAGA
CCCTTTTCAGTCCAGATGACCTCAGGAAGCATGGGTTAGATGGGGCCATCATCTCCACCTTCTTGAAGAT
GGGTATTCTTCAAGAGCACCCCATCCCTCTGAGCTACAGCTTCATTCACCTCTGTTTCCAAGAGTTCTTT
GCAGCAATGTCCTATGTCTTGGAGGATGAGAAGGGGAGAGGTAAACATTCTAATTGCATCATAGATTTGG
AAAAGACGCTAGAAGCATATGGAATACATGGCCTGTTTGGGGCATCAACCACACGTTTCCTATTGGGCCT
GTTAAGTGATGAGGGGGAGAGAGAGATGGAGAACATCTTTCACTGCCGGCTGTCTCAGGGGAGGAACCTG
ATGCAGTGGGTCCCGTCCCTGCAGCTGCTGCTGCAGCCACACTCTCTGGAGTCCCTCCACTGCTTGTACG
AGACTCGGAACAAAACGTTCCTGACACAAGTGATGGCCCATTTCGAAGAAATGGGCATGTGTGTAGAAAC
AGACATGGAGCTCTTAGTGTGCACTTTCTGCATTAAATTCAGCCGCCACGTGAAGAAGCTTCAGCTGATT
GAGGGCAGGCAGCACAGATCAACATGGAGCCCCACCATGGTAGTCCTGTTCAGGTGGGTCCCAGTCACAG
ATGCCTATTGGCAGATTCTCTTCTCCGTCCTCAAGGTCACCAGAAACCTGAAGGAGCTGGACCTAAGTGG
AAACTCGCTGAGCCACTCTGCAGTGAAGAGTCTTTGTAAGACCCTGAGACGCCCTCGCTGCCTCCTGGAG
ACCCTGCGGTTGGCTGGCTGTGGCCTCACAGCTGAGGACTGCAAGGACCTTGCCTTTGGGCTGAGAGCCA
ACCAGACCCTGACCGAGCTGGACCTGAGCTTCAATGTGCTCACGGATGCTGGAGCCAAACACCTTTGCCA
GAGACTGAGACAGCCGAGCTGCAAGCTACAGCGACTGCAGCTGGTCAGCTGTGGCCTCACGTCTGACTGC
TGCCAGGACCTGGCCTCTGTGCTTAGTGCCAGCCCCAGCCTGAAGGAGCTAGACCTGCAGCAGAACAACC
TGGATGACGTTGGCGTGCGACTGCTCTGTGAGGGGCTCAGGCATCCTGCCTGCAAACTCATACGCCTGGG
GCTGGACCAGACAACTCTGAGTGATGAGATGAGGCAGGAACTGAGGGCCCTGGAGCAGGAGAAACCTCAG
CTGCTCATCTTCAGCAGACGGAAACCAAGTGTGATGACCCCTACTGAGGGCCTGGATACGGGAGAGATGA
GTAATAGCACATCCTCACTCAAGCGGCAGAGACTCGGATCAGAGAGGGCGGCTTCCCATGTTGCTCAGGC
TAATCTCAAACTCCTGGACGTGAGCAAGATCTTCCCAATTGCTGAGATTGCAGAGGAAAGCTCCCCAGAG
GTAGTACCGGTGGAACTCTTGTGCGTGCCTTCTCCTGCCTCTCAAGGGGACCTGCATACGAAGCCTTTGG
GGACTGACGATGACTTCTGGGGCCCCACGGGGCCTGTGGCTACTGAGGTAGTTGACAAAGAAAAGAACTT
GTACCGAGTTCACTTCCCTGTAGCTGGCTCCTACCGCTGGCCCAACACGGGTCTCTGCTTTGTGATGAGA
GAAGCGGTGACCGTTGAGATTGAATTCTGTGTGTGGGACCAGTTCCTGGGTGAGATCAACCCACAGCACA
GCTGGATGGTGGCAGGGCCTCTGCTGGACATCAAGGCTGAGCCTGGAGCTGTGGAAGCTGTGCACCTCCC
TCACTTTGTGGCTCTCCAAGGGGGCCATGTGGACACATCCCTGTTCCAAATGGCCCACTTTAAAGAGGAG
GGGATGGAAGAGGAGAAGCCAGCCAGGGTGGAGCTGCATCACATAGTTCTGGAAAACCCCAGCTTCTCCC
CCTTGGGAGTCCTCCTGAAAATGATCCATAATGCCCTGCGCTTCATTCCCGTCACCTCTGTGGTGTTGCT
TTACCACCGCGTCCATCCTGAGGAAGTCACCTTCCACCTCTACCTGATCCCAAGTGACTGCTCCATTCGG
AAGGCCATAGATGATCTAGAAATGAAATTCCAGTTTGTGCGAATCCACAAGCCACCCCCGCTGACCCCAC
TTTATATGGGCTGTCGTTACACTGTGTCTGGGTCTGGTTCAGGGATGCTGGAAATACTCCCCAAGGAACT
GGAGCTCTGCTATCGAAGCCCTGGAGAAGACCAGCTGTTCTCGGAGTTCTACGTTGGCCACTTGGGATCA
GGGATCAGGCTGCAAGTGAAAGACAAGAAAGATGAGACTCTGGTGTGGGAGGCCTTGGTGAAACCAGGAG
ATCTCATGCCTGCAACTACTCTGATCCCTCCAGCCCGCATAGCCGTACCTTCACCTCTGGATGCCCCGCA
GTTGCTGCACTTTGTGGACCAGTATCGAGAGCAGCTGATAGCCCGAGTGACATCGGTGGAGGTTGTCTTG
GACAAACTGCATGGACAGGTGCTGAGCCAGGAGCAGTACGAGAGGGTGCTGGCTGAGAACACGAGGCCCA
GCCAGATGCGGAAGCTGTTCAGCTTGAGCCAGTCCTGGGACCGGAAGTGCAAAGATGGACTCTACCAAGC
CCTGAAGGAGACCCATCCTCACCTCATTATGGAACTCTGGGAGAAGGGCAGCAAAAAGGGACTCCTGCCA
CTCAGCAGCGACCCAGCTTTCTTGTACAAAGTGGTTGATATCGACTACAAGGACGATGACGACAAGTAG
